Addgene plasmid #219258: SFFV-CREM-Brd 328
Purpose: Transcription factor CREM with a specific barcode assigned.
Depositing lab: Filipe Pereira. Depositing organization: Center for Neuroscience and Cell Biology, University of Coimbra. Publication: A combinatorial transcription factor screening platform for immune cell reprogramming. Kurochkin I, Altman AR, Caiado I, Pertiga-Cabral D, Halitzki E, Minaeva M, Zimmermannova O, Henriques-Oliveira L, Klein D, Nair M, Oliveira D, Cajal LR, Knittel R, Feick C, Ringner M, Martin M, Cirovic B, Pires CF, Rosa FF, Sitnicka E, Theis FJ, Pereira CF. Cell Syst. 2026 Jan 21;17(1):101457. doi: 10.1016/j.cels.2025.101457. Epub 2026 Jan 14. PubMed 41539305.
Backbone
  Vector backbone: SFFV-MCS
  Backbone size w/o insert (bp): 6638
  Vector type: Lentiviral
Growth in bacteria
  Bacterial resistance: Ampicillin, 100 μg/mL
  Growth temperature: 37°C
  Growth strain: NEB Stable
  Copy number: High Copy
Gene/Insert
  Gene/Insert name: CREM
  Species: H. sapiens (human)
  Insert size (bp): 414
  Entrez Gene: CREM (a.k.a. CREM-2, ICER, hCREM-2)
  Promoter: The spleen focus-forming virus (SFFV) promoter
  Cloning method: Restriction Enzyme; 5′ cloning site Bsp119I (not destroyed); 3′ cloning site BstHI (not destroyed)
Terms and licenses: Academic/Nonprofit Terms; Industry Terms: Not Available to Industry
Depositor comments: Barcode sequence cloned into XbaI restriction site. Design of plasmid is as follows: SFFV-[TF sequence]-WPRE-[Barcode sequence].
How to cite: SFFV-CREM-Brd 328 was a gift from Filipe Pereira (Addgene plasmid # 219258 ; http://n2t.net/addgene:219258 ; RRID:Addgene_219258)
