[The description below was written by a language model from this plasmid's Addgene catalogue record and pLannotate feature annotations shown in this document.]
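Description:
SFFV-CREM-Brd 328 is a lentiviral transfer plasmid of about 7.05 kb, built on the SFFV-MCS backbone, that expresses the human transcription factor CREM together with an assigned DNA barcode. It is propagated in E. coli through a high-copy ColE1/pUC-type origin with ampicillin selection (AmpR). The backbone also retains an f1 origin, flanking T7 and T3 promoters, and lac/lacZα remnants typical of a pBluescript-derived plasmid. No mammalian selection marker or fluorescent reporter is annotated.

The viral portion has a third-generation, self-inactivating layout. An RSV promoter drives a truncated HIV-1 5' LTR, followed by the Ψ packaging signal with a partial gag sequence, the Rev response element for Rev-dependent nuclear export of the genomic RNA, and the cPPT/CTS. The genome ends in a ΔU3 3' LTR, with an SV40 polyadenylation signal and SV40 origin sequences downstream. Inside this frame, the spleen focus-forming virus (SFFV) promoter drives the CREM insert, recorded as 414 bp and cloned between retained Bsp119I and BstHI sites. Its short length and the annotated match to a CREM isoform suggest one of the smaller CREM forms, although the record does not say which isoform was intended. A WPRE follows the coding sequence to enhance transcript stability and expression. According to the depositor, the barcode sits in an XbaI site after the WPRE, so it is carried on the same transcript as the transcription factor; the barcode itself is not annotated in the feature table.

The plasmid belongs to a barcoded transcription factor collection for combinatorial screening in immune cell reprogramming, where the barcode presumably allows the delivered factor to be identified in transduced cells.
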