Features (pLannotate 1.2.2; 29 found; start..end, strand, type, name):
     94..112     -  promoter       T7 promoter: promoter for bacteriophage T7 RNA polymerase
    120..275     +  CDS            lacZα (fragment): LacZα fragment of β-galactosidase; lacZ fragment
    280..708     +  rep_origin     f1 ori (sequence partly withheld): f1 bacteriophage origin of replication; arrow indicates direction of (+) strand synthesis
    761..865     +  promoter       AmpR promoter: bla
    866..1726    +  CDS            AmpR: β-lactamase; bla; confers resistance to ampicillin, carbenicillin, and related antibiotics
   1897..2485    +  rep_origin     ori: high-copy-number ColE1/pMB1/pBR322/pUC origin of replication
   2668..2760    +  CDS            lacI (fragment): lac repressor; lacI; The lac repressor binds to the lac operator to inhibit transcription in E. coli. This inhibition can be relieved by adding lactose or isopropyl-β-D-thiogalactopyranoside (IPTG).
   2773..2794    +  protein_bind   CAP binding site: CAP binding activates transcription in the presence of cAMP. E. coli catabolite activator protein
   2809..2839    +  promoter       lac promoter: promoter for the E. coli lac operon
   2847..2863    +  protein_bind   lac operator: The lac repressor binds to the lac operator to inhibit transcription in E. coli. This inhibition can be relieved by adding lactose or isopropyl-β-D-thiogalactopyranoside (IPTG). lac repressor encoded by lacI
   2908..2926    +  promoter       T3 promoter: promoter for bacteriophage T3 RNA polymerase
   2954..3180    +  promoter       RSV promoter: Rous sarcoma virus enhancer/promoter
   3181..3361    +  LTR            5' LTR (truncated): truncated 5' long terminal repeat (LTR) from HIV-1
   3408..3533    +  misc_feature   HIV-1 Ψ: packaging signal of human immunodeficiency virus type 1
   3517..3880    +  CDS            HIV-1 gag (fragment): gag protein from human immunodeficiency virus 1; gag
   4026..4259    +  misc_feature   RRE: The Rev response element (RRE) of HIV-1 allows for Rev-dependent mRNA export from the nucleus to the cytoplasm.
   4636..4736    +  CDS            Rev (fragment): human immunodeficiency virus 1 (HIV-1) Rev protein; rev; enhances nuclear export of unspliced and incompletely spliced viral mRNAs
   4755..4872    +  misc_feature   cPPT/CTS: central polypurine tract and central termination sequence of HIV-1
   4906..5307    +  promoter       SFFV promoter: spleen focus-forming virus long terminal repeat (LTR) promoter
   5317..5340    +  misc_feature   MCS (fragment): pBluescript multiple cloning site
   5365..5724    +  CDS            CREM (fragment): CREM_HUMAN - Experimental evidence at protein level: Swiss-Prot protein existence level 1. [Isoform 6]: May play a role in the regulation of the circadian clock: acts as a transcriptional repressor of the core circadian component PER1 by directly binding to cAMP response elements in its promoter. From Homo sapiens (Human).
   5786..5811    +  misc_feature   MCS (fragment): pBluescript multiple cloning site
   5811..5870    +  CDS            S (fragment): HBSAG_WHV6 - Experimental evidence at transcript level: Swiss-Prot protein existence level 2. The middle envelope protein plays an important role in the budding of the virion. It is involved in the induction of budding in a nucleocapsid independent way. In this process the majority of envelope proteins bud to form subviral lipoprotein particles of 22 nm of diameter that do not contain a nucleocapsid (By similarity). From Woodchuck hepatitis B virus (isolate w64/pWS23) (WHV).
   6002..6405    +  misc_feature   WPRE: woodchuck hepatitis virus posttranscriptional regulatory element
   6463..6522    +  CDS            nef (fragment): NEF_HV1Z2 - Experimental evidence at protein level: Swiss-Prot protein existence level 1. Extracellular Nef protein targets CD4(+) T-lymphocytes for apoptosis by interacting with CXCR4 surface receptors. From Human immunodeficiency virus type 1 group M subtype D (isolate Z2/CDC-Z34) (HIV-1).
   6524..6757    +  LTR            3' LTR (ΔU3): self-inactivating 3' long terminal repeat (LTR) from HIV-1
   6829..6950    +  polyA_signal   SV40 poly(A) signal: SV40 polyadenylation signal
   6969..6990    +  rep_origin     SV40 ori (fragment): SV40 origin of replication
   6990..73      +  rep_origin     SV40 ori (across the origin): SV40 origin of replication
>Addgene plasmid #219258 | SFFV-CREM-Brd 328 | addgene full sequence | sequence record 449018 | Addgene NGS Result
ATTTATGCAGAGGCCGAGGCCGCCTCGGCCTCTGAGCTATTCCAGAAGTAGTGAGGAGGCTTTTTTGGAG
GCCTAGGGACGTACCCAATTCGCCCTATAGTGAGTCGTATTACGCGCGCTCACTGGCCGTCGTTTTACAA
CGTCGTGACTGGGAAAACCCTGGCGTTACCCAACTTAATCGCCTTGCAGCACATCCCCCTTTCGCCAGCT
GGCGTAATAGCGAAGAGGCCCGCACCGATCGCCCTTCCCAACAGTTGCGCAGCCTGAATGGCGAATGGG
[124 nt withheld, positions 280-403]
C
[91 nt withheld, positions 405-495]
A
[49 nt withheld, positions 497-545]
CCTTTGACGTTGGAGTCCACGTTCTTT
[37 nt withheld, positions 573-609]
ACCCTATCTCGGTCTATTCTTTTGATTTATAAGGGATTTTGCCGATTTCGGCCTATTGGTTAAAAAATGA
GCTGATTTAACAAAAATTTAACGCGAATTTTAACAAAATATTAACGCTTACAATTTAGGTGGCACTTTTC
GGGGAAATGTGCGCGGAACCCCTATTTGTTTATTTTTCTAAATACATTCAAATATGTATCCGCTCATGAG
ACAATAACCCTGATAAATGCTTCAATAATATTGAAAAAGGAAGAGTATGAGTATTCAACATTTCCGTGTC
GCCCTTATTCCCTTTTTTGCGGCATTTTGCCTTCCTGTTTTTGCTCACCCAGAAACGCTGGTGAAAGTAA
AAGATGCTGAAGATCAGTTGGGTGCACGAGTGGGTTACATCGAACTGGATCTCAACAGCGGTAAGATCCT
TGAGAGTTTTCGCCCCGAAGAACGTTTTCCAATGATGAGCACTTTTAAAGTTCTGCTATGTGGCGCGGTA
TTATCCCGTATTGACGCCGGGCAAGAGCAACTCGGTCGCCGCATACACTATTCTCAGAATGACTTGGTTG
AGTACTCACCAGTCACAGAAAAGCATCTTACGGATGGCATGACAGTAAGAGAATTATGCAGTGCTGCCAT
AACCATGAGTGATAACACTGCGGCCAACTTACTTCTGACAACGATCGGAGGACCGAAGGAGCTAACCGCT
TTTTTGCACAACATGGGGGATCATGTAACTCGCCTTGATCGTTGGGAACCGGAGCTGAATGAAGCCATAC
CAAACGACGAGCGTGACACCACGATGCCTGTAGCAATGGCAACAACGTTGCGCAAACTATTAACTGGCGA
ACTACTTACTCTAGCTTCCCGGCAACAATTAATAGACTGGATGGAGGCGGATAAAGTTGCAGGACCACTT
CTGCGCTCGGCCCTTCCGGCTGGCTGGTTTATTGCTGATAAATCTGGAGCCGGTGAGCGTGGGTCTCGCG
GTATCATTGCAGCACTGGGGCCAGATGGTAAGCCCTCCCGTATCGTAGTTATCTACACGACGGGGAGTCA
GGCAACTATGGATGAACGAAATAGACAGATCGCTGAGATAGGTGCCTCACTGATTAAGCATTGGTAACTG
TCAGACCAAGTTTACTCATATATACTTTAGATTGATTTAAAACTTCATTTTTAATTTAAAAGGATCTAGG
TGAAGATCCTTTTTGATAATCTCATGACCAAAATCCCTTAACGTGAGTTTTCGTTCCACTGAGCGTCAGA
CCCCGTAGAAAAGATCAAAGGATCTTCTTGAGATCCTTTTTTTCTGCGCGTAATCTGCTGCTTGCAAACA
AAAAAACCACCGCTACCAGCGGTGGTTTGTTTGCCGGATCAAGAGCTACCAACTCTTTTTCCGAAGGTAA
CTGGCTTCAGCAGAGCGCAGATACCAAATACTGTTCTTCTAGTGTAGCCGTAGTTAGGCCACCACTTCAA
GAACTCTGTAGCACCGCCTACATACCTCGCTCTGCTAATCCTGTTACCAGTGGCTGCTGCCAGTGGCGAT
AAGTCGTGTCTTACCGGGTTGGACTCAAGACGATAGTTACCGGATAAGGCGCAGCGGTCGGGCTGAACGG
GGGGTTCGTGCACACAGCCCAGCTTGGAGCGAACGACCTACACCGAACTGAGATACCTACAGCGTGAGCT
ATGAGAAAGCGCCACGCTTCCCGAAGGGAGAAAGGCGGACAGGTATCCGGTAAGCGGCAGGGTCGGAACA
GGAGAGCGCACGAGGGAGCTTCCAGGGGGAAACGCCTGGTATCTTTATAGTCCTGTCGGGTTTCGCCACC
TCTGACTTGAGCGTCGATTTTTGTGATGCTCGTCAGGGGGGCGGAGCCTATGGAAAAACGCCAGCAACGC
GGCCTTTTTACGGTTCCTGGCCTTTTGCTGGCCTTTTGCTCACATGTTCTTTCCTGCGTTATCCCCTGAT
TCTGTGGATAACCGTATTACCGCCTTTGAGTGAGCTGATACCGCTCGCCGCAGCCGAACGACCGAGCGCA
GCGAGTCAGTGAGCGAGGAAGCGGAAGAGCGCCCAATACGCAAACCGCCTCTCCCCGCGCGTTGGCCGAT
TCATTAATGCAGCTGGCACGACAGGTTTCCCGACTGGAAAGCGGGCAGTGAGCGCAACGCAATTAATGTG
AGTTAGCTCACTCATTAGGCACCCCAGGCTTTACACTTTATGCTTCCGGCTCGTATGTTGTGTGGAATTG
TGAGCGGATAACAATTTCACACAGGAAACAGCTATGACCATGATTACGCCAAGCGCGCAATTAACCCTCA
CTAAAGGGAACAAAAGCTGGAGCTGCAAGCTTAATGTAGTCTTATGCAATACTCTTGTAGTCTTGCAACA
TGGTAACGATGAGTTAGCAACATGCCTTACAAGGAGAGAAAAAGCACCGTGCATGCCGATTGGTGGAAGT
AAGGTGGTACGATCGTGCCTTATTAGGAAGGCAACAGACGGGTCTGACATGGATTGGACGAACCACTGAA
TTGCCGCATTGCAGAGATATTGTATTTAAGTGCCTAGCTCGATACATAAACGGGTCTCTCTGGTTAGACC
AGATCTGAGCCTGGGAGCTCTCTGGCTAACTAGGGAACCCACTGCTTAAGCCTCAATAAAGCTTGCCTTG
AGTGCTTCAAGTAGTGTGTGCCCGTCTGTTGTGTGACTCTGGTAACTAGAGATCCCTCAGACCCTTTTAG
TCAGTGTGGAAAATCTCTAGCAGTGGCGCCCGAACAGGGACTTGAAAGCGAAAGGGAAACCAGAGGAGCT
CTCTCGACGCAGGACTCGGCTTGCTGAAGCGCGCACGGCAAGAGGCGAGGGGCGGCGACTGGTGAGTACG
CCAAAAATTTTGACTAGCGGAGGCTAGAAGGAGAGAGATGGGTGCGAGAGCGTCAGTATTAAGCGGGGGA
GAATTAGATCGCGATGGGAAAAAATTCGGTTAAGGCCAGGGGGAAAGAAAAAATATAAATTAAAACATAT
AGTATGGGCAAGCAGGGAGCTAGAACGATTCGCAGTTAATCCTGGCCTGTTAGAAACATCAGAAGGCTGT
AGACAAATACTGGGACAGCTACAACCATCCCTTCAGACAGGATCAGAAGAACTTAGATCATTATATAATA
CAGTAGCAACCCTCTATTGTGTGCATCAAAGGATAGAGATAAAAGACACCAAGGAAGCTTTAGACAAGAT
AGAGGAAGAGCAAAACAAAAGTAAGACCACCGCACAGCAAGCGGCCGCTGATCTTCAGACCTGGAGGAGG
AGATATGAGGGACAATTGGAGAAGTGAATTATATAAATATAAAGTAGTAAAAATTGAACCATTAGGAGTA
GCACCCACCAAGGCAAAGAGAAGAGTGGTGCAGAGAGAAAAAAGAGCAGTGGGAATAGGAGCTTTGTTCC
TTGGGTTCTTGGGAGCAGCAGGAAGCACTATGGGCGCAGCGTCAATGACGCTGACGGTACAGGCCAGACA
ATTATTGTCTGGTATAGTGCAGCAGCAGAACAATTTGCTGAGGGCTATTGAGGCGCAACAGCATCTGTTG
CAACTCACAGTCTGGGGCATCAAGCAGCTCCAGGCAAGAATCCTGGCTGTGGAAAGATACCTAAAGGATC
AACAGCTCCTGGGGATTTGGGGTTGCTCTGGAAAACTCATTTGCACCACTGCTGTGCCTTGGAATGCTAG
TTGGAGTAATAAATCTCTGGAACAGATTTGGAATCACACGACCTGGATGGAGTGGGACAGAGAAATTAAC
AATTACACAAGCTTAATACACTCCTTAATTGAAGAATCGCAAAACCAGCAAGAAAAGAATGAACAAGAAT
TATTGGAATTAGATAAATGGGCAAGTTTGTGGAATTGGTTTAACATAACAAATTGGCTGTGGTATATAAA
ATTATTCATAATGATAGTAGGAGGCTTGGTAGGTTTAAGAATAGTTTTTGCTGTACTTTCTATAGTGAAT
AGAGTTAGGCAGGGATATTCACCATTATCGTTTCAGACCCACCTCCCAACCCCGAGGGGACCCGACAGGC
CCGAAGGAATAGAAGAAGAAGGTGGAGAGAGAGACAGAGACAGATCCATTCGATTAGTGAACGGATCTCG
ACGGTATCGGTTAACTTTTAAAAGAAAAGGGGGGATTGGGGGGTACAGTGCAGGGGAAAGAATAGTAGAC
ATAATAGCAACAGACATACAAACTAAAGAATTACAAAAACAAATTACAAAAATTCAAAATTTTATCGATC
ACGAGACTAGCCTCGAGCTGGCTGCAGTAACGCCATTTTGCAAGGCATGGAAAAATACCAAACCAAGAAT
AGAGAAGTTCAGATCAAGGGCGGGTACATGAAAATAGCTAACGTTGGGCCAAACAGGATATCTGCGGTGA
GCAGTTTCGGCCCCGGCCCGGGGCCAAGAACAGATGGTCACCGCAGTTTCGGCCCCGGCCCGAGGCCAAG
AACAGATGGTCCCCAGATATGGCCCAACCCTCAGCAGTTTCTTAAGACCCATCAGATGTTTCCAGGCTCC
CCCAAGGACCTGAAATGACCCTGCGCCTTATTTGAATTAACCAATCAGCCTGCTTCTCGCTTCTGTTCGC
GCGCTTCTGCTTCCCGAGCTCTATAAAAGAGCTCACAACCCCTCACTCGGCGCGCCAGTCCTCCGACAGA
CTGAGTCGGCCGGTCGAATCAAGCTTATCGATACCGTCGACGGATCCGCTAGCCCGCGGTTCGAAATGAC
CATGGAAACAGTTGAATCCCAGCATGATGGAAGTATAACAGCTTCTTTGACAGAGAGCAAGTCTGCTCAT
GTGCAGACTCAGACTGGCCAAAATTCAATCCCTGCTTTAGCTCAGGTAGCAGCAATTGCAGAGACAGATG
AATCTGCAGAATCAGAAGGTGTAATTGATTCTCATAAACGTAGAGAAATCCTTTCACGAAGACCCTCTTA
TAGGAAAATACTGAATGAACTGTCCTCTGATGTGCCTGGTGTTCCCAAGATTGAAGAAGAGAGATCAGAG
GAAGAAGGAACACCACCTAGTATTGCTACCATGGCAGTACCAACTAGCATATATCAGACTAGCACGGGGC
AATACAGTATGTATGCTGCAATTCGATATGATACAGTGCTAGCTTTAAGTCTTCTCTAGACCGGTCGGAT
CCCCCGGGCTGCAGGAATTCGAGCATCTTACCGCCATTTATTCCCATATTTGTTCTGTTTTTCTTGATTT
GGGTATACATTTAAATGTTAATAAAACAAAATGGTGGGGCAATCATTTACATTTTTAGGGATATGTAATT
ACTAGTTCAGGTGTATTGCCACAAGACAAACATGTTAAGAAACTTTCCCGTTATTTACGCTCTGTTCCTG
TTAATCAACCTCTGGATTACAAAATTTGTGAAAGATTGACTGATATTCTTAACTATGTTGCTCCTTTTAC
GCTGTGTGGATATGCTGCTTTAATGCCTCTGTATCATGCTATTGCTTCCCGTACGGCTTTCGTTTTCTCC
TCCTTGTATAAATCCTGGTTGCTGTCTCTTTATGAGGAGTTGTGGCCCGTTGTCCGTCAACGTGGCGTGG
TGTGCTCTGTGTTTGCTGACGCAACCCCCACTGGCTGGGGCATTGCCACCACCTGTCAACTCCTTTCTGG
GACTTTCGCTTTCCCCCTCCCGATCGCCACGGCAGAACTCATCGCCGCCTGCCTTGCCCGCTGCTGGACA
GGGGCTAGGTTGCTGGGCACTGATAATTCCGTGGTGTTGTCGGGGAAGCTGACGTCCTTTGCAATTCGAT
ATCAAGCTGTACCTTCTAGATGTACACCGAAACCAGCGCTTCTAGACCAATGACTTACAAGGCAGCTGTA
GATCTTAGCCACTTTTTAAAAGAAAAGGGGGGACTGGAAGGGCTAATTCACTCCCAACGAAGACAAGATC
TGCTTTTTGCTTGTACTGGGTCTCTCTGGTTAGACCAGATCTGAGCCTGGGAGCTCTCTGGCTAACTAGG
GAACCCACTGCTTAAGCCTCAATAAAGCTTGCCTTGAGTGCTTCAAGTAGTGTGTGCCCGTCTGTTGTGT
GACTCTGGTAACTAGAGATCCCTCAGACCCTTTTAGTCAGTGTGGAAAATCTCTAGCAGTAGTAGTTCAT
GTCATCTTATTATTCAGTATTTATAACTTGCAAAGAAATGAATATCAGAGAGTGAGAGGAACTTGTTTAT
TGCAGCTTATAATGGTTACAAATAAAGCAATAGCATCACAAATTTCACAAATAAAGCATTTTTTTCACTG
CATTCTAGTTGTGGTTTGTCCAAACTCATCAATGTATCTTATCATGTCTGGCTCTAGCTATCCCGCCCCT
AACTCCGCCCATCCCGCCCCTAACTCCGCCCAGTTCCGCCCATTCTCCGCCCCATGGCTGACTAATTTTT
TTT
