>Addgene plasmid #219258 | SFFV-CREM-Brd 328 | depositor partial sequence | sequence record 428254 | TF ORF
ATGACCATGGAAACAGTTGAATCCCAGCATGATGGAAGTATAACAGCTTCTTTGACAGAGAGCAAGTCTG
CTCATGTGCAGACTCAGACTGGCCAAAATTCAATCCCTGCTTTAGCTCAGGTAGCAGCAATTGCAGAGAC
AGATGAATCTGCAGAATCAGAAGGTGTAATTGATTCTCATAAACGTAGAGAAATCCTTTCACGAAGACCC
TCTTATAGGAAAATACTGAATGAACTGTCCTCTGATGTGCCTGGTGTTCCCAAGATTGAAGAAGAGAGAT
CAGAGGAAGAAGGAACACCACCTAGTATTGCTACCATGGCAGTACCAACTAGCATATATCAGACTAGCAC
GGGGCAATACAGTATGTATGCTGCAATTCGATATGATACAGTGCTAGCTTTAAGTCTTCTCTAG
