>Addgene plasmid #219258 | SFFV-CREM-Brd 328 | depositor partial sequence | sequence record 428255 | Barcode sequence
TGTACACCGAAACCAGCGCT
